Addgene plasmid #38037: pPEP-TEV cNup98 (1-498)
Depositing lab: Roderick Lim. Depositing organization: University of Basel. Publication: Single-molecule transport across an individual biomimetic nuclear pore complex. Kowalczyk SW, Kapinos L, Blosser TR, Magalhaes T, van Nies P, Lim RY, Dekker C. Nat Nanotechnol. 2011 Jun 19;6(7):433-8. doi: 10.1038/nnano.2011.88. PubMed 21685911.
Backbone
  Vector backbone: pPEP-TEV
  Backbone size w/o insert (bp): 2968
  Total vector size (bp): 4460
  Vector type: Bacterial Expression
Growth in bacteria
  Bacterial resistance: Ampicillin, 100 μg/mL
  Growth temperature: 37°C
  Growth strain: DH5alpha
  Copy number: Unknown
Gene/Insert
  Gene/Insert name: Nucleoporin 98 (alt name: Nup98)
  Species: H. sapiens (human)
  Insert size (bp): 1515
  Mutation: amino acids 1-498
  Entrez Gene: NUP98 (a.k.a. ADIR2, NUP196, NUP96, Nup98-96)
  Promoter: T7
  Tag / fusion protein: His-tag, 3Cysteine (N terminal on backbone)
  Cloning method: Restriction Enzyme; 5′ cloning site BamHI (not destroyed); 3′ cloning site EcoRI (not destroyed)
  Sequencing primers: 5′ CGCGGATCCTGTTGCTGTTTTAACAAATCATTTGGAACA; 3′ CCGGAATTCTTAAGAGTCTCCAAAAGG
Resource information
  A portion of this plasmid was derived from a plasmid made by: pPEP-TEV empty plasmid was obtained from Prof. H. Herrmann and used to derive our plasmid (pPEP-TEV/cNup98)
Terms and licenses: Academic/Nonprofit Terms; Industry Terms: Not Available to Industry
Depositor comments: see also: Strelkov, S. V., Kreplak, L., Herrmann, H. & Aebi, U. (2004). Methods Cell Biol.78, 25–43.
How to cite: pPEP-TEV cNup98 (1-498) was a gift from Roderick Lim (Addgene plasmid # 38037 ; http://n2t.net/addgene:38037 ; RRID:Addgene_38037)
