[The description below was written by a language model from this plasmid's Addgene catalogue record and pLannotate feature annotations shown in this document.]
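Description:
pPEP-TEV cNup98 (1-498) is a bacterial expression plasmid built on the pPEP-TEV backbone for producing a fragment of human nucleoporin 98 (NUP98) in E. coli. It replicates from a ColE1/pMB1-type origin and is selected with ampicillin through the β-lactamase gene and its native promoter. The catalogue lists the copy number as unknown. The feature table also picks up short fragments of TcR, lacI, rop, bom and lacZα, along with a tet promoter. These appear to be non-functional remnants of the vector's lineage rather than working parts. Because only a small lacI fragment is present, the plasmid does not seem to supply its own lac repressor.

The expression cassette consists of a T7 promoter and the efficient phage T7 gene 10 ribosome binding site, followed by the open reading frame and a T7 terminator, so transcription depends on a host that provides T7 RNA polymerase. The insert encodes amino acids 1–498 of NUP98 and was cloned between BamHI and EcoRI sites, both of which are retained. According to the record, the N-terminus carries a His-tag for affinity purification and three cysteines. The unannotated stretch between the ribosome binding site and the NUP98 annotation presumably holds the leader and tag region. The backbone name suggests a TEV protease cleavage site for tag removal, although this is not annotated. The sequenced record (4,475 nt) is slightly longer than the catalogued total size.

The associated publication concerns single-molecule transport through a biomimetic nuclear pore complex. This fits with use of the purified recombinant Nup98 domain, and the added cysteines are plausibly there as handles for thiol-based attachment to surfaces, which the record does not state explicitly.
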