Features (pLannotate 1.2.2; 13 found; start..end, strand, type, name):
      1..19      +  promoter       T7 promoter: promoter for bacteriophage T7 RNA polymerase
     51..73      +  RBS            RBS: efficient ribosome binding site from bacteriophage T7 gene 10 (Olins and Rangwala, 1989)
    260..1804    +  CDS            NUP98 (fragment): NUP98_HUMAN - Also known as ADAR2. Experimental evidence at protein level: Swiss-Prot protein existence level 1. (Microbial infection) Binds HIV-1 capsid-nucleocapsid (HIV-1 CA-NC) complexes and may thereby promote the integration of the virus in the host nucleus (in vitro) (PubMed:23523133). Binding affinity to HIV-1 CA-NC complexes bearing the capsid change ASN-74-ASP is reduced (in vitro) (PubMed:23523133). From Homo sapiens (Human).
   1829..1876    +  terminator     T7 terminator: transcription terminator for bacteriophage T7 RNA polymerase
   1899..2003    -  CDS            TcR (fragment): tetracycline efflux protein; tet; confers resistance to tetracycline
   2051..2079    -  promoter       tet promoter: E. coli promoter for tetracycline efflux protein gene
   2092..2145    -  CDS            lacI (fragment): lac repressor; lacI; The lac repressor binds to the lac operator to inhibit transcription in E. coli. This inhibition can be relieved by adding lactose or isopropyl-β-D-thiogalactopyranoside (IPTG).
   2328..2916    -  rep_origin     ori: high-copy-number ColE1/pMB1/pBR322/pUC origin of replication
   3087..3947    -  CDS            AmpR: β-lactamase; bla; confers resistance to ampicillin, carbenicillin, and related antibiotics
   3948..4052    -  promoter       AmpR promoter: bla
   4147..4182    +  CDS            rop (fragment): Rop protein, which maintains plasmids at low copy number; rop
   4284..4383    +  misc_feature   bom (fragment): basis of mobility region from pBR322
   4389..4455    -  CDS            lacZα (fragment): LacZα fragment of β-galactosidase; lacZ fragment
>Addgene plasmid #38037 | pPEP-TEV cNup98 (1-498) | addgene full sequence | sequence record 309660 | Addgene NGS Result
TAATACGACTCACTATAGGGAGACCACAACGGTTTCCCTCTAGAAATAATTTTGTTTAACTTTAAGAAGG
AGATATACCATGGGCCACCATCACCATCATCACATGCAAAAATACTTAGAAGATAAAGCTCAAGAATTGG
TGCGACTGGAAGGAGAGGTTCGCTCCCTCCTTAAGGACATAAGTGAGAAAGTTGCGGTTTACAGCACCGG
CGGTGGTGGCGGTGAGAATTTATATTTTCAAGGGGGATCCTGTTGCTGTTTTAACAAATCATTTGGAACA
CCCTTTGGGGGTGGCACAGGTGGCTTTGGCACAACTTCAACATTTGGACAGAATACTGGCTTTGGCACTA
CTAGTGGAGGGGCATTTGGAACATCTGCATTTGGTTCTAGCAACAATACTGGAGGCCTCTTTGGAAATTC
ACAGACTAAACCAGGAGGATTGTTTGGAACCAGTTCATTTAGCCAGCCAGCTACCTCCACAAGCACTGGC
TTTGGGTTTGGTACGTCAACAGGAACAGCAAATACCTTGTTTGGAACTGCAAGCACAGGGACCAGTCTCT
TCTCATCCCAAAACAATGCCTTTGCACAAAATAAACCAACTGGCTTTGGCAATTTTGGAACCAGTACTAG
CAGTGGAGGACTCTTTGGAACCACAAATACCACCTCTAATCCTTTTGGCAGCACATCTGGCTCCCTCTTT
GGGCCAAGTAGTTTTACAGCTGCTCCTACTGGGACTACTATTAAATTTAACCCTCCAACTGGTACAGATA
CTATGGTCAAAGCTGGAGTTAGCACTAACATAAGTACCAAGCACCAGTGTATTACTGCTATGAAAGAATA
TGAAAGCAAGTCACTAGAGGAACTTCGTTTAGAGGATTATCAGGCTAACAGGAAGGGCCCACAGAACCAG
GTGGGAGCAGGTACCACAACTGGCTTGTTTGGGTCTTCTCCAGCCACTTCCAGCGCAACAGGACTCTTCA
GCTCCTCCACCACTAATTCAGGCTTTGCATATGGTCAGAACAAAACTGCCTTTGGAACTAGTACAACTGG
ATTTGGAACAAATCCAGGTGGTCTCTTTGGCCAACAGAATCAGCAGACTACCAGCCTCTTCAGCAAACCA
TTTGGCCAGGCTACAACCACCCAGAACACTGGCTTTTCCTTTGGTAATACCAGCACCATAGGACAGCCAA
GCACCAACACCATGGGATTATTTGGAGTAACCCAAGCCTCACAGCCTGGAGGTCTTTTTGGGACAGCTAC
AAACACCAGCACTGGGACAGCATTTGGAACAGGAACAGGTCTCTTTGGGCAGACCAATACTGGATTTGGT
GCTGTTGGTTCGACCCTGTTTGGCAATAACAAGCTTACTACATTTGGAAGCAGCACAACCAGTGCACCTT
CATTTGGTACAACCAGTGGCGGGCTCTTTGGTTTTGGCACAAATACCAGTGGGAATAGTATTTTTGGAAG
TAAACCAGCACCTGGGACTCTTGGAACTGGGCTTGGTGCAGGATTTGGAACAGCTCTTGGTGCTGGACAG
GCATCTTTGTTTGGGAACAACCAACCTAAGATTGGAGGGCCTCTTGGTACAGGAGCCTTTGGGGCCCCTG
GATTTAATACTACGACAGCCACTTTGGGCTTTGGAGCCCCCCAGGCCCCAGTAGCTTTGACAGATCCAAA
TGCTTCTGCTGCCCAGCAGGCTGTTCTCCAGCAGCACATCAATAGTCTAACATACTCACCTTTTGGAGAC
TCTTAAGAATTCTAAGATCCGGCTGCTAACAAAGCCCGAAAGGAAGCTGAGTTGGCTGCTGCCACCGCTG
AGCAATAACTAGCATAACCCCTTGGGGCCTCTAAACGGGTCTTGAGGGGTTTTTTGCTGAAAGGAGGAAC
TATATCCGGATATCCCGCAAGAGGCCCGGCAGTACCGGCATAACCAAGCCTATGCCTACAGCATCCAGGG
TGACGGTGCCGAGGATGACGATGAGCGCATTGTTAGATTTCATACACGGTGCCTGACTGCGTTAGCAATT
TAACTGTGATAAACTACCGCATTAAAGCTTATCGATGATAAGCTGTCAAACATGAGAATTACTGCATTAA
TGAATCGGCCAACGCGCGGGGAGAGGCGGTTTGCGTATTGGGCGCTCTTCCGCTTCCTCGCTCACTGACT
CGCTGCGCTCGGTCGTTCGGCTGCGGCGAGCGGTATCAGCTCACTCAAAGGCGGTAATACGGTTATCCAC
AGAATCAGGGGATAACGCAGGAAAGAACATGTGAGCAAAAGGCCAGCAAAAGGCCAGGAACCGTAAAAAG
GCCGCGTTGCTGGCGTTTTTCCATAGGCTCCGCCCCCCTGACGAGCATCACAAAAATCGACGCTCAAGTC
AGAGGTGGCGAAACCCGACAGGACTATAAAGATACCAGGCGTTTCCCCCTGGAAGCTCCCTCGTGCGCTC
TCCTGTTCCGACCCTGCCGCTTACCGGATACCTGTCCGCCTTTCTCCCTTCGGGAAGCGTGGCGCTTTCT
CATAGCTCACGCTGTAGGTATCTCAGTTCGGTGTAGGTCGTTCGCTCCAAGCTGGGCTGTGTGCACGAAC
CCCCCGTTCAGCCCGACCGCTGCGCCTTATCCGGTAACTATCGTCTTGAGTCCAACCCGGTAAGACACGA
CTTATCGCCACTGGCAGCAGCCACTGGTAACAGGATTAGCAGAGCGAGGTATGTAGGCGGTGCTACAGAG
TTCTTGAAGTGGTGGCCTAACTACGGCTACACTAGAAGAACAGTATTTGGTATCTGCGCTCTGCTGAAGC
CAGTTACCTTCGGAAAAAGAGTTGGTAGCTCTTGATCCGGCAAACAAACCACCGCTGGTAGCGGTGGTTT
TTTTGTTTGCAAGCAGCAGATTACGCGCAGAAAAAAAGGATCTCAAGAAGATCCTTTGATCTTTTCTACG
GGGTCTGACGCTCAGTGGAACGAAAACTCACGTTAAGGGATTTTGGTCATGAGATTATCAAAAAGGATCT
TCACCTAGATCCTTTTAAATTAAAAATGAAGTTTTAAATCAATCTAAAGTATATATGAGTAAACTTGGTC
TGACAGTTACCAATGCTTAATCAGTGAGGCACCTATCTCAGCGATCTGTCTATTTCGTTCATCCATAGTT
GCCTGACTCCCCGTCGTGTAGATAACTACGATACGGGAGGGCTTACCATCTGGCCCCAGTGCTGCAATGA
TACCGCGAGACCCACGCTCACCGGCTCCAGATTTATCAGCAATAAACCAGCCAGCCGGAAGGGCCGAGCG
CAGAAGTGGTCCTGCAACTTTATCCGCCTCCATCCAGTCTATTAATTGTTGCCGGGAAGCTAGAGTAAGT
AGTTCGCCAGTTAATAGTTTGCGCAACGTTGTTGCCATTGCTACAGGCATCGTGGTGTCACGCTCGTCGT
TTGGTATGGCTTCATTCAGCTCCGGTTCCCAACGATCAAGGCGAGTTACATGATCCCCCATGTTGTGCAA
AAAAGCGGTTAGCTCCTTCGGTCCTCCGATCGTTGTCAGAAGTAAGTTGGCCGCAGTGTTATCACTCATG
GTTATGGCAGCACTGCATAATTCTCTTACTGTCATGCCATCCGTAAGATGCTTTTCTGTGACTGGTGAGT
ACTCAACCAAGTCATTCTGAGAATAGTGTATGCGGCGACCGAGTTGCTCTTGCCCGGCGTCAATACGGGA
TAATACCGCGCCACATAGCAGAACTTTAAAAGTGCTCATCATTGGAAAACGTTCTTCGGGGCGAAAACTC
TCAAGGATCTTACCGCTGTTGAGATCCAGTTCGATGTAACCCACTCGTGCACCCAACTGATCTTCAGCAT
CTTTTACTTTCACCAGCGTTTCTGGGTGAGCAAAAACAGGAAGGCAAAATGCCGCAAAAAAGGGAATAAG
GGCGACACGGAAATGTTGAATACTCATACTCTTCCTTTTTCAATATTATTGAAGCATTTATCAGGGTTAT
TGTCTCATGAGCGGATACATATTTGAATGTATTTAGAAAAATAAACAAATAGGGGTTCCGCGCACATTTC
CCCGAAAAGTGCCACCTGACGTCTAAGAAACCATTATTATCATGACATTAACCTATAAAAATAGGCGTAT
CACGAGGCCCTTTCGTCTCGCGCGTTTCGGTGATGACGGTGAAAACCTCTGACACATGCAGCTCCCGGAG
ACGGTCACAGCTTGTCTGTAAGCGGATGCCGGGAGCAGACAAGCCCGTCAGGGCGCGTCAGCGGGTGTTG
GCGGGTGTCGGGGCTGGCTTAACTATGCGGCATCAGAGCAGATTGTACTGAGAGTGCACCATATGCGGTG
TGAAATACCGCACAGATGCGTAAGGAGAAAATACCGCATCAGGCGCCATTCGCCATTCAGGCTGCGCAAC
TGTTGGGAAGGGCGATCGGTGCGGGCCTCTTCGCTATTACGCCAGTGATCTCGATCCCGCGAAAT
