>Addgene plasmid #38037 | pPEP-TEV cNup98 (1-498) | depositor partial sequence | sequence record 47800 | MCS region
TTTAAGAAGGAGATATACCATGGGCCACCATCACCATCATCACATGCAAAAATACTTAGAAGATAAAGCT
CAAGAATTGGTGCGACTGGAAGGAGAGGTTCGCTCCCTCCTTAAGGACATAAGTGAGAAAGTTGCGGTTT
ACAGCACCGGCGGTGGTGGCGGTGAGAATTTATATTTTCAAGGGGGATCCCGGGTCGACTCGAGAATTCT
AAGATCCGGCTGCTAACAAAGCCCGAAAGGAAGCTGAGTTGGCTGCTGCCACCGCTGAGCAATAACTAGC
ATAACCCCTTGGGGCCTCTAAACGGGTCTTGAGGGGTTTTTTGCTGAAAGGAGGAACTATATCCGGATAT
CCCGCAAGAGGCCCGGCAGTACCGGCATAACCAAGCCTATGCCTACAGCATCCAGGGTGACGGTGCCGAG
GATGACGATGAGCGCATTGTTAGATTTCATACACGGTGCCTGACTGCGTTAGCAATTTAACTGTGATAAA
CTACCGCATTAAAGCTTATCGATGATAAGCTGTCAAACATGAGAATTACTGCATTAATGAATCGGCCAAC
GCGCGGGGAGAGGCGGTTTGCGTATTGGGCGCTCTTCCGCTTCCTCGCTCACTGACTCGCTGCGCTCGGT
CGTTCGGCTGCGGCGAGCGGTATCAGCTCACTCAAAGGCGGTAATACGGTTATCCACAGAATCAGGGGAT
AACGCAGGAAAGAACATGTGAGCAAAAGGCCAGCAAAAGGCCAGGAACCGTAAAAAGGCCGCGTTGCTGG
CGTTTTTCCATAGGCTCCGCCCCCCTGACGAGCATCACAAAAATCGACGCTCAAGTCAGAGGTGGCGAAA
CCCGACAGGACTATAAAGATACCAGGCGTTTCCCCCTGGAAGCTCCCTCGTGCGCTCTCCTGTTCCGACC
CTGCCGCTTACCGGATACCTGTCCGC
