>Addgene plasmid #38037 | pPEP-TEV cNup98 (1-498) | depositor partial sequence | sequence record 52449 | Nup98--T7
NANNTTTTGTTTACTTTAAGAANGGAGATATACCANNNGGCCACCATCACCATCATCACATGCAAAAATA
CTTAGAAGATAAAGCTCAAGAATTGGTGCGACTGGAAGGAGAGGTTCGCTCCCTCCTTAAGGACATAAGT
GAGAAAGTTGCGGTTTACAGCACCGGCGGTGGTGGCGGTGAGAATTTATATTTTCAAGGGGGATCCTGTT
GCTGTTTTAACAAATCATTTGGAACACCCTTTGGGGGTGGCACAGGTGGCTTTGGCACAACTTCAACATT
TGGACAGAATACTGGCTTTGGCACTACTAGTGGAGGGGCATTTGGAACATCTGCATTTGGTTCTAGCAAC
AATACTGGAGGCCTCTTTGGAAATTCACAGACTAAACCAGGAGGATTGTTTGGAACCAGTTCATTTAGCC
AGCCAGCTACCTCCACAAGCACTGGCTTTGGGTTTGGTACGTCAACAGGAACAGCAAATACCTTGTTTGG
AACTGCAAGCACAGGGACCAGTCTCTTCTCATCCCAAAACAATGCCTTTGCACAAAATAAACCAACTGGC
TTTGGCAATTTTGGAACCAGTACTAGCAGTGGAGGACTCTTTGGAACCACAAATACCACCTCTAATCCTT
TTGGCAGCACATCTGGCTCCCTCTTTGGGCCAAGTAGTTTTACAGCTGCTCCTACTGGGACTACTATTAA
ATTTAACCCTCCAACTGGTACAGATACTATGGTCAAAGCTGGAGTTAGCACTAACATAAGTACCAAGCAC
CAGTGTATTACTGCTATGANAGAATATGAAAGCAAGTCACTAGAGGAACTTCGTTTAGAGGATTATCAGG
CTAACAGGAAGGGCCCACAGAACCAGGTGGGAGCAGGTACCACAACTGGCTTGTTTGGGTCTTCTCCAGC
CACTTCCAGCGCAACAGGACTCTTCAGCTCCTCCACCACTAATTCAGGCTTTGCATATGGTCAGAACAAA
ACTGCCTTTGGAACTAGTACAACTGGATTTGGAACANATCCAGGTGGTCTCTTTGGCCAACAGAATCAGC
AGACTACCAGCCTCTTCAGCAAACCATTTGGCCAGGNTACAACCNCCCANAANNCTGGCTTTTCCTTTGG
