>Addgene plasmid #38037 | pPEP-TEV cNup98 (1-498) | addgene partial sequence | sequence record 53265 | T7 5'-TAATACGACTCACTATAGGG-3'
TTTTGTTTAACTTTAAGAAGGAGATATACCATGGGCCACCATCACCATCATCACATGCAAAAATACTTAG
AAGATAAAGCTCAAGAATTGGTGCGACTGGAAGGAGAGGTTCGCTCCCTCCTTAAGGACATAAGTGAGAA
AGTTGCGGTTTACAGCACCGGCGGTGGTGGCGGTGAGAATTTATATTTTCAAGGGGGATCCTGTTGCTGT
TTTAACAAATCATTTGGAACACCCTTTGGGGGTGGCACAGGTGGCTTTGGCACAACTTCAACATTTGGAC
AGAATACTGGCTTTGGCACTACTAGTGGAGGGGCATTTGGAACATCTGCATTTGGTTCTAGCAACAATAC
TGGAGGCCTCTTTGGAAATTCACAGACTAAACCAGGAGGATTGTTTGGAACCAGTTCATTTAGCCAGCCA
GCTACCTCCACAAGCACTGGCTTTGGGTTTGGTACGTCAACAGGAACAGCAAATACCTTGTTTGGAACTG
CAAGCACAGGGACCAGTCTCTTCTCATCCCAAAACAATGCCTTTGCACAAAATAAACCAACTGGCTTTGG
CAATTTTGGAACCAGTACTAGCAGTGGAGGACTCTTTGGAACCACAAATACCACCTCTAATCCTTTTGGC
AGCACATCTGGCTCCCTCTTTGGGCCAAGTAGTTTTACAGCTGCTCCTACTGGGACTACTATTAAATTTA
ACCCTCCAACTGGTACAGATACTATGGTCAAAGCTGGAGTTAGCACTAACATAAGTACCAAGCACCAGTG
TATTACTGCTATGAAAGAAT
