>Addgene plasmid #38037 | pPEP-TEV cNup98 (1-498) | addgene partial sequence | sequence record 53392 | T7-term
CTTTGTTAGCAGCCGGATCTTAGAATTCTTAAGAGTCTCCAAAAGGTGAGTATGTTAGACTATTGATGTG
CTGCTGGAGAACAGCCTGCTGGGCAGCAGAAGCATTTGGATCTGTCAAAGCTACTGGGGCCTGGGGGGCT
CCAAAGCCCAAAGTGGCTGTCGTAGTATTAAATCCAGGGGCCCCAAAGGCTCCTGTACCAAGAGGCCCTC
CAATCTTAGGTTGGTTGTTCCCAAACAAAGATGCCTGTCCAGCACCAAGAGCTGTTCCAAATCCTGCACC
AAGCCCAGTTCCAAGAGTCCCAGGTGCTGGTTTACTTCCAAAAATACTATTCCCACTGGTATTTGTGCCA
AAACCAAAGAGCCCGCCACTGGTTGTACCAAATGAAGGTGCACTGGTTGTGCTGCTTCCAAATGTAGTAA
GCTTGTTATTGCCAAACAGGGTCGAACCAACAGCACCAAATCCAGTATTGGTCTGCCCAAAGAGACCTGT
TCCTGTTCCAAATGCTGTCCCAGTGCTGGTGTTTGTAGCTGTCCCAAAAAGACCTCCAGGCTGTGAGGCT
TGGGTTACTCCAAATAATCCCATGGTGTTGGTGCTTGGCTGTCCTATGGTGCTGGTATTACCAAAGGAAA
AGCCAGTGTTCTGGGTGGTTGTAGCCTGGCCAAATGGTTTGCTGAAGAGGCTGGTAGTCTGCTGATTCTG
TTGGCCAAAGAGACCACCTGGATTTGTTCCAAATCCAGTTGTACTAGTTCCAAAGGCAGTTTTGTTCTGA
CCATATGCAAAGCCTGAATTAGTGGTGGAGGAGCTGAAGAGTCCTGTTGCGCTGGAAGT
